Addgene plasmid #217481: pcDNA3.1-Hyg-BFP-P2A-ppViperin
Purpose: Expression of Blue Fluorescent Protein - P2A - full length protein kinase R from chinook salmon
Depositing lab: Bertrand Collet. Depositing organization: INRAE Jouy-en-Josas. Publication: Unexpected regulatory functions of cyprinid Viperin on inflammation and metabolism. Chaumont L, Jouneau L, Huetz F, van Muilekom DR, Peruzzi M, Raffy C, Le Hir J, Minke J, Boudinot P, Collet B. BMC Genomics. 2024 Jun 29;25(1):650. doi: 10.1186/s12864-024-10566-x. PubMed 38951796.
Backbone
  Vector backbone: pcDNA3.1-(-)-Hyg
  Vector type: Mammalian Expression
  Selectable markers: Hygromycin
Growth in bacteria
  Bacterial resistance: Ampicillin, 100 μg/mL
  Growth temperature: 37°C
  Growth strain: DH5alpha
  Copy number: High Copy
Gene/Insert
  Gene/Insert name: BFP-P2A-otPKRFL
  Species: Pimephales promelas, Aequorea victoria
  Promoter: CMV
  Cloning method: Restriction Enzyme; 5′ cloning site XhoI (not destroyed); 3′ cloning site EcoRV (destroyed during cloning)
  Sequencing primers: 5′ GGCTAACTAGAGAACCCACTG; 3′ GGCAACTAGAAGGCACAGTC
Terms and licenses: Academic/Nonprofit Terms; Industry Terms: Not Available to Industry
How to cite: pcDNA3.1-Hyg-BFP-P2A-ppViperin was a gift from Bertrand Collet (Addgene plasmid # 217481 ; http://n2t.net/addgene:217481 ; RRID:Addgene_217481)
