[The description below was written by a language model from this plasmid's Addgene catalogue record and pLannotate feature annotations shown in this document.]
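Description:
pcDNA3.1-Hyg-BFP-P2A-ppViperin is a mammalian-type expression plasmid of about 7.3 kb built on the pcDNA3.1(-)-Hyg backbone. It is propagated in E. coli at high copy through a ColE1/pUC-type origin with ampicillin selection (AmpR under its own bla promoter), and it also carries an f1 origin. For selection of transfected eukaryotic cells, an SV40 early promoter drives the hygromycin phosphotransferase gene (HygR), terminated by the SV40 polyadenylation signal.

The expression cassette uses the human CMV immediate-early enhancer and promoter, followed by a T7 promoter, a single open reading frame and the bovine growth hormone poly(A) signal. The feature table annotates a blue fluorescent protein coding sequence (matched to TagBFP) followed, after a short gap consistent with the P2A peptide named in the construct title, by a coding sequence best matched to zebrafish rsad2/vig1, i.e. Viperin. The 2A element causes ribosomal skipping, so BFP and Viperin are made from one transcript as separate proteins and blue fluorescence marks the expressing cells.

The record is internally inconsistent. The purpose and insert-name fields describe full-length protein kinase R from chinook salmon (otPKRFL), whereas the plasmid name, the listed species Pimephales promelas (fathead minnow), the associated study on cyprinid Viperin and the sequence annotation all point to a Viperin insert. The PKR wording appears to belong to a sibling construct. The record also lists Aequorea victoria as the source of BFP, while the annotation tool matches it to TagBFP, which derives from Entacmaea quadricolor. The plasmid is suited to transient expression, or hygromycin-selected stable expression, of fish Viperin with a fluorescent co-marker.
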