Features (pLannotate 1.2.2; 21 found; start..end, strand, type, name):
     28..80      -  misc_feature   bom (fragment): basis of mobility region from pBR322
    235..614     +  enhancer       CMV enhancer: human cytomegalovirus immediate early enhancer
    615..818     +  promoter       CMV promoter: human cytomegalovirus (CMV) immediate early promoter
    814..847     +  LTR            5' LTR (truncated) (fragment): truncated 5' long terminal repeat (LTR) from HIV-1
    863..881     +  promoter       T7 promoter: promoter for bacteriophage T7 RNA polymerase
    927..1616    +  CDS            TagBFP: TagBFP is a basic (constitutively fluorescent) blue fluorescent protein published in 2008, derived from Entacmaea quadricolor. It is reported to be a very rapidly-maturing monomer with very low acid sensitivity.
   1686..2720    +  CDS            rsad2: RSAD2_DANRE - Also known as vig1 From Danio rerio (Zebrafish) (Brachydanio rerio).
   2756..2980    +  polyA_signal   bGH poly(A) signal: bovine growth hormone polyadenylation signal
   2984..3005    +  promoter       SV40 promoter (fragment): SV40 enhancer and early promoter
   3026..3454    +  rep_origin     f1 ori (sequence partly withheld): f1 bacteriophage origin of replication; arrow indicates direction of (+) strand synthesis
   3468..3797    +  promoter       SV40 promoter: SV40 enhancer and early promoter
   3846..4871    +  CDS            HygR: aminoglycoside phosphotransferase from E. coli; aph(4)-Ia; confers resistance to hygromycin
   4881..5006    +  CDS            ble (fragment): BLE_KLEPN - Experimental evidence at protein level: Swiss-Prot protein existence level 1. Binding protein with a strong affinity to the bleomycin family of antibiotics. Binds to CL990; an antimitotic-antibiotic compound. From Klebsiella pneumoniae.
   5001..5122    +  polyA_signal   SV40 poly(A) signal: SV40 polyadenylation signal
   5195..5211    -  protein_bind   lac operator: The lac repressor binds to the lac operator to inhibit transcription in E. coli. This inhibition can be relieved by adding lactose or isopropyl-β-D-thiogalactopyranoside (IPTG). lac repressor encoded by lacI
   5219..5249    -  promoter       lac promoter: promoter for the E. coli lac operon
   5264..5285    -  protein_bind   CAP binding site: CAP binding activates transcription in the presence of cAMP. E. coli catabolite activator protein
   5298..5390    -  CDS            lacI (fragment): lac repressor; lacI; The lac repressor binds to the lac operator to inhibit transcription in E. coli. This inhibition can be relieved by adding lactose or isopropyl-β-D-thiogalactopyranoside (IPTG).
   5573..6161    -  rep_origin     ori: high-copy-number ColE1/pMB1/pBR322/pUC origin of replication
   6332..7192    -  CDS            AmpR: β-lactamase; bla; confers resistance to ampicillin, carbenicillin, and related antibiotics
   7193..7297    -  promoter       AmpR promoter: bla
>Addgene plasmid #217481 | pcDNA3.1-Hyg-BFP-P2A-ppViperin | addgene full sequence | sequence record 430352 | Addgene NGS Result
GACGGATCGGGAGATCTCCCGATCCCCTATGGTGCACTCTCAGTACAATCTGCTCTGATGCCGCATAGTT
AAGCCAGTATCTGCTCCCTGCTTGTGTGTTGGAGGTCGCTGAGTAGTGCGCGAGCAAAATTTAAGCTACA
ACAAGGCAAGGCTTGACCGACAATTGCATGAAGAATCTGCTTAGGGTTAGGCGTTTTGCGCTGCTTCGCG
ATGTACGGGCCAGATATACGCGTTGACATTGATTATTGACTAGTTATTAATAGTAATCAATTACGGGGTC
ATTAGTTCATAGCCCATATATGGAGTTCCGCGTTACATAACTTACGGTAAATGGCCCGCCTGGCTGACCG
CCCAACGACCCCCGCCCATTGACGTCAATAATGACGTATGTTCCCATAGTAACGCCAATAGGGACTTTCC
ATTGACGTCAATGGGTGGAGTATTTACGGTAAACTGCCCACTTGGCAGTACATCAAGTGTATCATATGCC
AAGTACGCCCCCTATTGACGTCAATGACGGTAAATGGCCCGCCTGGCATTATGCCCAGTACATGACCTTA
TGGGACTTTCCTACTTGGCAGTACATCTACGTATTAGTCATCGCTATTACCATGGTGATGCGGTTTTGGC
AGTACATCAATGGGCGTGGATAGCGGTTTGACTCACGGGGATTTCCAAGTCTCCACCCCATTGACGTCAA
TGGGAGTTTGTTTTGGCACCAAAATCAACGGGACTTTCCAAAATGTCGTAACAACTCCGCCCCATTGACG
CAAATGGGCGGTAGGCGTGTACGGTGGGAGGTCTATATAAGCAGAGCTCTCTGGCTAACTAGAGAACCCA
CTGCTTACTGGCTTATCGAAATTAATACGACTCACTATAGGGAGACCCAAGCTGGCTAGCGTTTAAACGG
GCCCTCTAGACTCGAGATGAGCGAGCTGATTAAGGAGAACATGCACATGAAGCTGTACATGGAGGGCACC
GTGGACAACCATCACTTCAAGTGCACATCCGAGGGCGAAGGCAAGCCCTACGAGGGCACCCAGACCATGA
GAATCAAGGTGGTCGAGGGCGGCCCTCTCCCCTTCGCCTTCGACATCCTGGCTACTAGCTTCCTCTACGG
CAGCAAGACCTTCATCAACCACACCCAGGGCATCCCCGACTTCTTCAAGCAGTCCTTCCCTGAGGGCTTC
ACATGGGAGAGAGTCACCACATACGAAGACGGGGGCGTGCTGACCGCTACCCAGGACACCAGCCTCCAGG
ACGGCTGCCTCATCTACAACGTCAAGATCAGAGGGGTGAACTTCACATCCAACGGCCCTGTGATGCAGAA
GAAAACACTCGGCTGGGAGGCCTTCACCGAGACGCTGTACCCCGCTGACGGCGGCCTGGAAGGCAGAAAC
GACATGGCCCTGAAGCTCGTGGGCGGGAGCCATCTGATCGCAAACATCAAGACCACATATAGATCCAAGA
AACCCGCTAAGAACCTCAAGATGCCTGGCGTCTACTATGTGGACTACAGACTGGAAAGAATCAAGGAGGC
CAACAACGAGACCTACGTCGAGCAGCACGAGGTGGCAGTGGCCAGATACTGCGACCTCCCTAGCAAACTG
GGGCACGATGGAAGCGGAGCTACTAACTTCAGCCTGCTGAAGCAGGCTGGAGACGTGGAGGAGAACCCTG
GACCTATGTTGATGCCATTGTGTTTCAAGGACGTCCACAGCTTCTTTTCAGCCCTGTTGAGATGGATTTT
GATGATGGTATCAGGCACACTGGTGTCTCTTGGGATGATCAGTCGTCCAAAGATTCGCACCAGAGAGCAG
AAAGAGGCATCCAGCGCACAGGTGACCACTCCAAGCAGTGTGAACTACCATTTTACCCGGCAGTGCAATT
ACAAATGTGGCTTTTGCTTCCACACTGCGAAGACCTCGTTCGTCTTGCCTATTGAAGAGGCAAAGCGAGG
GTTACGACTTCTGAAAGAAGCAGGAATGGAAAAAATCAACTTTTCAGGTGGAGAGCCCTTTCTTCATGAG
AGAGGCTCTTTTCTGGGAGAGTTGGTCCGATACTGCAAACAGGAGTTGCTGCTTCCGAGCGTCAGCATCG
TTAGTAATGGCAGTCTGATCAAAGAATCCTGGTTTCAGAAATACGGTGACTACTTGGACATTCTTGCAGT
ATCTTGCGATAGTTTTAACGAAGACACCAATAAAGTCATTGGCCGAGGTCAGGGCAAGAAGAGCCATTTA
GACAATCTGCATAAAGTTTGTTCCTGGTGCCGGGACTACAAGGTGGCTTTCAAAATCAACTCCGTGATCA
ACACCTACAATGTGGACGAAGATATGACAGAGCAGATCACTGCTCTGAACCCAGTGCGCTGGAAGGTCTT
CCAGTGTCTGCTAATTGATGGTGAAAACGCTGGGGAGAACAGCCTCCGCGAGGCAGAAAAATTTGTCATT
AGTGAGCAGCAATTCCAAGACTTCCTGGACCGCCATAAGAGCGTCAAGTGTCTGGTTCCAGAGTCTAATC
AAAAGATGAGAGACTCTTACCTGATTCTTGATGAATATATGCGCTTCTTGGATTGCCGAGAGGGGAGGAA
AGATCCGTCAAAGTCCGTTCTGGATGTTGGTGTGGAAGAGGCCATCAAGTTCAGTGGTTTTGATGAGAAG
ATGTTCCTCATAAGAGGGGGGAAATATGTGTGGAGCAAGGAAGATATGAAACTGGAGTGGTGAAAGCTTA
AGTTTAAACCGCTGATCAGCCTCGACTGTGCCTTCTAGTTGCCAGCCATCTGTTGTTTGCCCCTCCCCCG
TGCCTTCCTTGACCCTGGAAGGTGCCACTCCCACTGTCCTTTCCTAATAAAATGAGGAAATTGCATCGCA
TTGTCTGAGTAGGTGTCATTCTATTCTGGGGGGTGGGGTGGGGCAGGACAGCAAGGGGGAGGATTGGGAA
GACAATAGCAGGCATGCTGGGGATGCGGTGGGCTCTATGGCTTCTGAGGCGGAAAGAACCAGCTGGGGCT
CTAGGGGGTATCCCC
[124 nt withheld, positions 3026-3149]
C
[91 nt withheld, positions 3151-3241]
A
[49 nt withheld, positions 3243-3291]
CCTTTGACGTTGGAGTCCACGTTCTTT
[37 nt withheld, positions 3319-3355]
ACCCTATCTCGGTCTATTCTTTTGATTTATAAGGGATTTTGCCGATTTCGGCCTATTGGTTAAAAAATGA
GCTGATTTAACAAAAATTTAACGCGAATTAATTCTGTGGAATGTGTGTCAGTTAGGGTGTGGAAAGTCCC
CAGGCTCCCCAGCAGGCAGAAGTATGCAAAGCATGCATCTCAATTAGTCAGCAACCAGGTGTGGAAAGTC
CCCAGGCTCCCCAGCAGGCAGAAGTATGCAAAGCATGCATCTCAATTAGTCAGCAACCATAGTCCCGCCC
CTAACTCCGCCCATCCCGCCCCTAACTCCGCCCAGTTCCGCCCATTCTCCGCCCCATGGCTGACTAATTT
TTTTTATTTATGCAGAGGCCGAGGCCGCCTCTGCCTCTGAGCTATTCCAGAAGTAGTGAGGAGGCTTTTT
TGGAGGCCTAGGCTTTTGCAAAAAGCTCCCGGGAGCTTGTATATCCATTTTCGGATCTGATCAGCACGTG
ATGAAAAAGCCTGAACTCACCGCGACGTCTGTCGAGAAGTTTCTGATCGAAAAGTTCGACAGCGTCTCCG
ACCTGATGCAGCTCTCGGAGGGCGAAGAATCTCGTGCTTTCAGCTTCGATGTAGGAGGGCGTGGATATGT
CCTGCGGGTAAATAGCTGCGCCGATGGTTTCTACAAAGATCGTTATGTTTATCGGCACTTTGCATCGGCC
GCGCTCCCGATTCCGGAAGTGCTTGACATTGGGGAATTCAGCGAGAGCCTGACCTATTGCATCTCCCGCC
GTGCACAGGGTGTCACGTTGCAAGACCTGCCTGAAACCGAACTGCCCGCTGTTCTGCAGCCGGTCGCGGA
GGCCATGGATGCGATCGCTGCGGCCGATCTTAGCCAGACGAGCGGGTTCGGCCCATTCGGACCGCAAGGA
ATCGGTCAATACACTACATGGCGTGATTTCATATGCGCGATTGCTGATCCCCATGTGTATCACTGGCAAA
CTGTGATGGACGACACCGTCAGTGCGTCCGTCGCGCAGGCTCTCGATGAGCTGATGCTTTGGGCCGAGGA
CTGCCCCGAAGTCCGGCACCTCGTGCACGCGGATTTCGGCTCCAACAATGTCCTGACGGACAATGGCCGC
ATAACAGCGGTCATTGACTGGAGCGAGGCGATGTTCGGGGATTCCCAATACGAGGTCGCCAACATCTTCT
TCTGGAGGCCGTGGTTGGCTTGTATGGAGCAGCAGACGCGCTACTTCGAGCGGAGGCATCCGGAGCTTGC
AGGATCGCCGCGGCTCCGGGCGTATATGCTCCGCATTGGTCTTGACCAACTCTATCAGAGCTTGGTTGAC
GGCAATTTCGATGATGCAGCTTGGGCGCAGGGTCGATGCGACGCAATCGTCCGATCCGGAGCCGGGACTG
TCGGGCGTACACAAATCGCCCGCAGAAGCGCGGCCGTCTGGACCGATGGCTGTGTAGAAGTACTCGCCGA
TAGTGGAAACCGACGCCCCAGCACTCGTCCGAGGGCAAAGGAATAGCACGTGCTACGAGATTTCGATTCC
ACCGCCGCCTTCTATGAAAGGTTGGGCTTCGGAATCGTTTTCCGGGACGCCGGCTGGATGATCCTCCAGC
GCGGGGATCTCATGCTGGAGTTCTTCGCCCACCCCAACTTGTTTATTGCAGCTTATAATGGTTACAAATA
AAGCAATAGCATCACAAATTTCACAAATAAAGCATTTTTTTCACTGCATTCTAGTTGTGGTTTGTCCAAA
CTCATCAATGTATCTTATCATGTCTGTATACCGTCGACCTCTAGCTAGAGCTTGGCGTAATCATGGTCAT
AGCTGTTTCCTGTGTGAAATTGTTATCCGCTCACAATTCCACACAACATACGAGCCGGAAGCATAAAGTG
TAAAGCCTGGGGTGCCTAATGAGTGAGCTAACTCACATTAATTGCGTTGCGCTCACTGCCCGCTTTCCAG
TCGGGAAACCTGTCGTGCCAGCTGCATTAATGAATCGGCCAACGCGCGGGGAGAGGCGGTTTGCGTATTG
GGCGCTCTTCCGCTTCCTCGCTCACTGACTCGCTGCGCTCGGTCGTTCGGCTGCGGCGAGCGGTATCAGC
TCACTCAAAGGCGGTAATACGGTTATCCACAGAATCAGGGGATAACGCAGGAAAGAACATGTGAGCAAAA
GGCCAGCAAAAGGCCAGGAACCGTAAAAAGGCCGCGTTGCTGGCGTTTTTCCATAGGCTCCGCCCCCCTG
ACGAGCATCACAAAAATCGACGCTCAAGTCAGAGGTGGCGAAACCCGACAGGACTATAAAGATACCAGGC
GTTTCCCCCTGGAAGCTCCCTCGTGCGCTCTCCTGTTCCGACCCTGCCGCTTACCGGATACCTGTCCGCC
TTTCTCCCTTCGGGAAGCGTGGCGCTTTCTCATAGCTCACGCTGTAGGTATCTCAGTTCGGTGTAGGTCG
TTCGCTCCAAGCTGGGCTGTGTGCACGAACCCCCCGTTCAGCCCGACCGCTGCGCCTTATCCGGTAACTA
TCGTCTTGAGTCCAACCCGGTAAGACACGACTTATCGCCACTGGCAGCAGCCACTGGTAACAGGATTAGC
AGAGCGAGGTATGTAGGCGGTGCTACAGAGTTCTTGAAGTGGTGGCCTAACTACGGCTACACTAGAAGAA
CAGTATTTGGTATCTGCGCTCTGCTGAAGCCAGTTACCTTCGGAAAAAGAGTTGGTAGCTCTTGATCCGG
CAAACAAACCACCGCTGGTAGCGGTGGTTTTTTTGTTTGCAAGCAGCAGATTACGCGCAGAAAAAAAGGA
TCTCAAGAAGATCCTTTGATCTTTTCTACGGGGTCTGACGCTCAGTGGAACGAAAACTCACGTTAAGGGA
TTTTGGTCATGAGATTATCAAAAAGGATCTTCACCTAGATCCTTTTAAATTAAAAATGAAGTTTTAAATC
AATCTAAAGTATATATGAGTAAACTTGGTCTGACAGTTACCAATGCTTAATCAGTGAGGCACCTATCTCA
GCGATCTGTCTATTTCGTTCATCCATAGTTGCCTGACTCCCCGTCGTGTAGATAACTACGATACGGGAGG
GCTTACCATCTGGCCCCAGTGCTGCAATGATACCGCGAGACCCACGCTCACCGGCTCCAGATTTATCAGC
AATAAACCAGCCAGCCGGAAGGGCCGAGCGCAGAAGTGGTCCTGCAACTTTATCCGCCTCCATCCAGTCT
ATTAATTGTTGCCGGGAAGCTAGAGTAAGTAGTTCGCCAGTTAATAGTTTGCGCAACGTTGTTGCCATTG
CTACAGGCATCGTGGTGTCACGCTCGTCGTTTGGTATGGCTTCATTCAGCTCCGGTTCCCAACGATCAAG
GCGAGTTACATGATCCCCCATGTTGTGCAAAAAAGCGGTTAGCTCCTTCGGTCCTCCGATCGTTGTCAGA
AGTAAGTTGGCCGCAGTGTTATCACTCATGGTTATGGCAGCACTGCATAATTCTCTTACTGTCATGCCAT
CCGTAAGATGCTTTTCTGTGACTGGTGAGTACTCAACCAAGTCATTCTGAGAATAGTGTATGCGGCGACC
GAGTTGCTCTTGCCCGGCGTCAATACGGGATAATACCGCGCCACATAGCAGAACTTTAAAAGTGCTCATC
ATTGGAAAACGTTCTTCGGGGCGAAAACTCTCAAGGATCTTACCGCTGTTGAGATCCAGTTCGATGTAAC
CCACTCGTGCACCCAACTGATCTTCAGCATCTTTTACTTTCACCAGCGTTTCTGGGTGAGCAAAAACAGG
AAGGCAAAATGCCGCAAAAAAGGGAATAAGGGCGACACGGAAATGTTGAATACTCATACTCTTCCTTTTT
CAATATTATTGAAGCATTTATCAGGGTTATTGTCTCATGAGCGGATACATATTTGAATGTATTTAGAAAA
ATAAACAAATAGGGGTTCCGCGCACATTTCCCCGAAAAGTGCCACCTGACGTC
